Addgene plasmid #40932: pCMV5-Flag-EPLIN delta N-term
Depositing lab: Elizabeth Luna & Scott Maul. Publication: Inhibition of anchorage-independent growth of transformed NIH3T3 cells by epithelial protein lost in neoplasm (EPLIN) requires localization of EPLIN to actin cytoskeleton. Song Y, Maul RS, Gerbin CS, Chang DD. Mol Biol Cell. 2002 Apr;13(4):1408-16. 10.1091/mbc.01-08-0414 PubMed 11950948.
Backbone
  Vector backbone: pCMV5-Flag
  Vector type: Mammalian Expression
Growth in bacteria
  Bacterial resistance: Ampicillin, 100 μg/mL
  Growth temperature: 37°C
  Growth strain: JM109
  Copy number: Unknown
Gene/Insert
  Gene/Insert name: EPLIN
  Species: H. sapiens (human)
  Insert size (bp): 1137
  Mutation: deleted amino acids 1-220
  Entrez Gene: LIMA1 (a.k.a. EPLIN, LDLCQ8, SREBP3)
  Tag / fusion protein: Flag (N terminal on backbone)
  Cloning method: Restriction Enzyme; 5′ cloning site BamH (not destroyed); 3′ cloning site SalI (not destroyed)
  Sequencing primers: 5′ unknown; 3′ unknown
Resource information
  A portion of this plasmid was derived from a plasmid made by: Raymond S. Maul
Terms and licenses: Academic/Nonprofit Terms; Industry Terms: Not Available to Industry
How to cite: pCMV5-Flag-EPLIN delta N-term was a gift from Elizabeth Luna & Scott Maul (Addgene plasmid # 40932 ; http://n2t.net/addgene:40932 ; RRID:Addgene_40932)
