[The description below was written by a language model from this plasmid's Addgene catalogue record.]
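Description:
pCMV5-Flag-EPLIN delta N-term is a mammalian expression plasmid built on the pCMV5-Flag backbone and carrying an N-terminally truncated form of human EPLIN (epithelial protein lost in neoplasm, encoded by the LIMA1 gene). It is propagated in E. coli under ampicillin selection. The record lists the copy number as unknown and gives no feature table, so the origin of replication, polyadenylation signal and other backbone elements are not itemised. The promoter is also not stated explicitly, although the backbone name indicates a cytomegalovirus promoter-driven vector of the kind used for strong expression in transfected mammalian cells. No mammalian selection marker is recorded.

The insert is about 1.1 kb and encodes EPLIN lacking amino acids 1–220, leaving the remainder of the protein intact. It was cloned by restriction digestion between a BamH site at the 5′ end and a SalI site at the 3′ end, and both sites were preserved, so the fragment can be excised again. A Flag epitope supplied by the backbone is fused to the N terminus of the truncated protein, allowing it to be detected or immunoprecipitated with anti-Flag antibodies and distinguished from endogenous EPLIN.

The associated publication examined how EPLIN suppresses anchorage-independent growth of transformed NIH3T3 cells and found that this requires its localization to the actin cytoskeleton. This construct therefore fits as a deletion mutant for mapping which regions of EPLIN are needed for cytoskeletal association and growth inhibition, typically by comparison with full-length protein and other truncations.
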