>Addgene plasmid #40932 | pCMV5-Flag-EPLIN delta N-term | addgene partial sequence | sequence record 56128 | CMV-F 5'-CGCAAATGGGCGGTAGGCGTG-3'
TAGCAGAGCTCGTTAGTGAACCGTCAGAATTGCCACCATGGACTACAAGGACGACGATGACAAGAATTCT
GCAGGATCCAAGAAGTTTCAGGCACCTGCAAGAGAGACCTGCGTGGAATGTCAGAAGACAGTCTATCCAA
TGGAGCGTCTCTTGGCCAACCAGCAGGTGTTTCACATCAGCTGCTTCCGTTGCTCCTATTGCAACAACAA
ACTCAGTCTAGGAACATATGCATCTTTACATGGAAGAATCTATTGTAAGCCTCACTTCAATCAACTCTTT
AAATCTAAGGGCAACTATGATGAAGGCTTTGGGCACAGACCACACAAGGATCTATGGGCAAGCAAAAATG
AAAACGAAGAGATTTTGGAGAGACCAGCCCAGCTTGCAAATGCAAGGGAGACCCCTCACAGCCCAGGGGT
AGAAGATGCCCCTATTGCTAAGGTGGGTGTCCTGGCTGCAAGTATGGAAGCCAAGGCCTCCTCTCAGCAG
GAGAAGGAAGACAAGCCAGCTGAAACCAAGAAGCTGAGGATCGCCTGGCCACCCCCCACTGAACTTGGAA
GTTCAGGAAGTGCCTTGGAGGAAGGGATCAAAATGTCAAAGCCCAAATGGCCTCCTGAAGACGAAATCAG
CAAGCCCGAAGTTCCTGAGGATGTCGATCTAGATCTGAAGAAGCTAAGACGATCTTCTTCACTGAAGGAA
AGAAGCCGCCCATTCACTGTAGCAGCTTCATTTCAAAGCACCTCTGTCAAGAGCCCAAAAACTGTGTCCC
CACCTATCAGGAAAGGCTGGAGCATGTCAGAGCAGAGTGAAGAGTCTGTGGGTGGAAGAGTTGCAGAAAG
GAAACAAGTGGAAAATGCCAAGGCTTCTAAGAAGAATGGGAATGTGGGAAAAACAACCTGGCAAAACAAA
GAATCTAAAGGAGAGACAGGGAAGAGAAGTAAGGAAGGTCATAGTTTGGAGATGGAGAATGAGAATCTTG
TAGAAAATGGTGCAGACTCCGATGAAGATGATAACAGCTTCCTCAAACAACAATCTCCACAAGAACCCAA
GTCTCTGAATTGGTC
